Addgene plasmid #207194: pFUW-TetO-Nr4a1
Purpose: doxycycline-inducible expression of Mouse Nr4a1 in mammalian cells
Depositing lab: Filipe Pereira. Depositing organization: Center for Neuroscience and Cell Biology, University of Coimbra. Publication: Anchored screening identifies transcription factor blueprints underlying dendritic cell diversity and subset-specific anti-tumor immunity. Henriques-Oliveira L, Altman AR, Kurochkin I, Ascic E, Halitzki E, Matei A, Pértiga-Cabral D, Ulmert I, Holst S, Nair MS, Cunha PP, Park S, Vergani S, Kharas MG, Yuan J, Lahl K, Rosa FF, Pires CF, Pereira C-F. Immunity. 58, 1-20. October 2025. 10.1016/j.immuni.2025.08.001.
Backbone
  Vector backbone: pFUW-TetO
  Vector type: Mammalian Expression, Lentiviral
Growth in bacteria
  Bacterial resistance: Ampicillin, 100 μg/mL
  Growth temperature: 37°C
  Growth strain: NEB Stable
  Copy number: High Copy
Gene/Insert
  Gene/Insert name: pFUW-TetO-NR4A1
  Species: M. musculus (mouse)
  Insert size (bp): 1806
  GenBank ID: XM_006520459.3
  Promoter: CMV
  Cloning method: Restriction Enzyme; 5′ cloning site XbaI (unknown if destroyed); 3′ cloning site BstBI (unknown if destroyed)
  Sequencing primers: 5′ TCCACGCTGTTTTGACCTCC
Terms and licenses: Academic/Nonprofit Terms; Industry Terms: Not Available to Industry
How to cite: pFUW-TetO-Nr4a1 was a gift from Filipe Pereira (Addgene plasmid # 207194 ; http://n2t.net/addgene:207194 ; RRID:Addgene_207194)
