[The description below was written by a language model from this plasmid's Addgene catalogue record and pLannotate feature annotations shown in this document.]
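Description:
pFUW-TetO-Nr4a1 is an HIV-1-based lentiviral transfer plasmid (about 10.2 kb, pFUW-TetO backbone) for doxycycline-inducible expression of mouse Nr4a1 in mammalian cells. It is propagated in E. coli through a high-copy ColE1/pUC-type origin with ampicillin selection (AmpR). The backbone also carries an f1 origin and, outside the viral genome, a BleoR (Zeocin resistance) cassette under SV40 and EM7 promoters with an SV40 poly(A) signal.

Viral genomic RNA is transcribed in packaging cells from a CMV enhancer/promoter fused to a truncated 5' LTR. Downstream lie the Ψ packaging signal with a gag fragment, the Rev response element for Rev-dependent nuclear export, and the cPPT/CTS. The 3' end consists of a second LTR, annotated as truncated, followed by a bGH poly(A) signal. Between the LTRs, the expression cassette comprises a tetracycline response element with seven tetO copies joined to a minimal CMV promoter, which accounts for the catalogue's "CMV" promoter entry. This drives the roughly 1.8 kb Nr4a1 coding sequence (also known as Nur77), an orphan nuclear receptor transcription factor, cloned between XbaI and BstBI sites. A WPRE follows to enhance transcript stability and expression. No epitope tag or reporter is annotated.

The plasmid encodes no tetracycline transactivator, so induction requires one such as rtTA to be supplied separately in the target cells. No mammalian selection marker lies within the integrated provirus. The associated publication concerns screening of transcription factors underlying dendritic cell diversity, consistent with use of this vector for enforced, inducible transcription factor expression in transduced cells.
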