Features (pLannotate 1.2.2; 32 found; start..end, strand, type, name):
     27..406     +  enhancer       CMV enhancer: human cytomegalovirus immediate early enhancer
    407..606     +  promoter       CMV promoter: human cytomegalovirus (CMV) immediate early promoter
    624..804     +  LTR            5' LTR (truncated): truncated 5' long terminal repeat (LTR) from HIV-1
    851..976     +  misc_feature   HIV-1 Ψ: packaging signal of human immunodeficiency virus type 1
    960..1323    +  CDS            HIV-1 gag (fragment): gag protein from human immunodeficiency virus 1; gag
   1469..1702    +  misc_feature   RRE: The Rev response element (RRE) of HIV-1 allows for Rev-dependent mRNA export from the nucleus to the cytoplasm.
   2079..2179    +  CDS            Rev (fragment): human immunodeficiency virus 1 (HIV-1) Rev protein; rev; enhances nuclear export of unspliced and incompletely spliced viral mRNAs
   2229..2346    +  misc_feature   cPPT/CTS: central polypurine tract and central termination sequence of HIV-1
   2403..2673    +  protein_bind   tetracycline response element: contains seven copies of the tetracycline operator tetO tetracycline repressor TetR
   2684..2701    +  misc_feature   MCS (fragment): pUC18/19 multiple cloning site
   2706..2744    +  promoter       minimal CMV promoter: human cytomegalovirus (CMV) immediate early promoter
   2856..4658    +  CDS            Nr4a1: NR4A1_MOUSE - Also known as Gfrp, Hmr, N10, Nur77. Experimental evidence at protein level: Swiss-Prot protein existence level 1. Orphan nuclear receptor. May act concomitantly with NURR1 in regulating the expression of delayed-early genes during liver regeneration. Binds the NGFI-B response element (NBRE) 5'-AAAAGGTCA-3'. May inhibit NF-kappa-B transactivation of IL2. Participates in energy homeostasis by sequestrating the kinase STK11 in the nucleus, thereby attenuating cytoplasmic AMPK activation (By similarity). Plays a role in the vascular response to injury (PubMed:22427340). From Mus mus
   4668..4686    +  misc_feature   MCS (fragment): pBluescript multiple cloning site
   4686..5274    +  misc_feature   WPRE: woodchuck hepatitis virus posttranscriptional regulatory element
   5211..5792    +  CDS            nef (fragment): NEF_HV1H2 - Experimental evidence at protein level: Swiss-Prot protein existence level 1. Extracellular Nef protein targets CD4(+) T-lymphocytes for apoptosis by interacting with CXCR4 surface receptors. From Human immunodeficiency virus type 1 group M subtype B (isolate HXB2) (HIV-1).
   5799..5979    +  LTR            5' LTR (truncated): truncated 5' long terminal repeat (LTR) from HIV-1
   6011..6235    +  polyA_signal   bGH poly(A) signal: bovine growth hormone polyadenylation signal
   6239..6260    +  promoter       SV40 promoter (fragment): SV40 enhancer and early promoter
   6281..6709    +  rep_origin     f1 ori (sequence partly withheld): f1 bacteriophage origin of replication; arrow indicates direction of (+) strand synthesis
   6723..7052    +  promoter       SV40 promoter: SV40 enhancer and early promoter
   7100..7147    +  promoter       EM7 promoter: synthetic bacterial promoter&nbsp
   7166..7540    +  CDS            BleoR: antibiotic-binding protein; Sh ble from Streptoalloteichus hindustanus; confers resistance to bleomycin, phleomycin, and Zeocin™
   7550..7675    +  CDS            ble (fragment): BLE_KLEPN - Experimental evidence at protein level: Swiss-Prot protein existence level 1. Binding protein with a strong affinity to the bleomycin family of antibiotics. Binds to CL990; an antimitotic-antibiotic compound. From Klebsiella pneumoniae.
   7670..7791    +  polyA_signal   SV40 poly(A) signal: SV40 polyadenylation signal
   7864..7880    -  protein_bind   lac operator: The lac repressor binds to the lac operator to inhibit transcription in E. coli. This inhibition can be relieved by adding lactose or isopropyl-β-D-thiogalactopyranoside (IPTG). lac repressor encoded by lacI
   7888..7918    -  promoter       lac promoter: promoter for the E. coli lac operon
   7933..7954    -  protein_bind   CAP binding site: CAP binding activates transcription in the presence of cAMP. E. coli catabolite activator protein
   7967..8059    -  CDS            lacI (fragment): lac repressor; lacI; The lac repressor binds to the lac operator to inhibit transcription in E. coli. This inhibition can be relieved by adding lactose or isopropyl-β-D-thiogalactopyranoside (IPTG).
   8242..8830    -  rep_origin     ori: high-copy-number ColE1/pMB1/pBR322/pUC origin of replication
   9001..9861    -  CDS            AmpR: β-lactamase; bla; confers resistance to ampicillin, carbenicillin, and related antibiotics
   9862..9966    -  promoter       AmpR promoter: bla
  10025..10077   -  misc_feature   bom (fragment): basis of mobility region from pBR322
>Addgene plasmid #207194 | pFUW-TetO-Nr4a1 | addgene full sequence | sequence record 415031 | Addgene NGS Result
CGATGTACGGGCCAGATATACGCGTTGACATTGATTATTGACTAGTTATTAATAGTAATCAATTACGGGG
TCATTAGTTCATAGCCCATATATGGAGTTCCGCGTTACATAACTTACGGTAAATGGCCCGCCTGGCTGAC
CGCCCAACGACCCCCGCCCATTGACGTCAATAATGACGTATGTTCCCATAGTAACGCCAATAGGGACTTT
CCATTGACGTCAATGGGTGGAGTATTTACGGTAAACTGCCCACTTGGCAGTACATCAAGTGTATCATATG
CCAAGTACGCCCCCTATTGACGTCAATGACGGTAAATGGCCCGCCTGGCATTATGCCCAGTACATGACCT
TATGGGACTTTCCTACTTGGCAGTACATCTACGTATTAGTCATCGCTATTACCATGGTGATGCGGTTTTG
GCAGTACATCAATGGGCGTGGATAGCGGTTTGACTCACGGGGATTTCCAAGTCTCCACCCCATTGACGTC
AATGGGAGTTTGTTTTGGCACCAAAATCAACGGGACTTTCCAAAATGTCGTAACAACTCCGCCCCATTGA
CGCAAATGGGCGGTAGGCGTGTACGGTGGGAGGTCTATATAAGCAGCGCGTTTTGCCTGTACTGGGTCTC
TCTGGTTAGACCAGATCTGAGCCTGGGAGCTCTCTGGCTAACTAGGGAACCCACTGCTTAAGCCTCAATA
AAGCTTGCCTTGAGTGCTTCAAGTAGTGTGTGCCCGTCTGTTGTGTGACTCTGGTAACTAGAGATCCCTC
AGACCCTTTTAGTCAGTGTGGAAAATCTCTAGCAGTGGCGCCCGAACAGGGACTTGAAAGCGAAAGGGAA
ACCAGAGGAGCTCTCTCGACGCAGGACTCGGCTTGCTGAAGCGCGCACGGCAAGAGGCGAGGGGCGGCGA
CTGGTGAGTACGCCAAAAATTTTGACTAGCGGAGGCTAGAAGGAGAGAGATGGGTGCGAGAGCGTCAGTA
TTAAGCGGGGGAGAATTAGATCGCGATGGGAAAAAATTCGGTTAAGGCCAGGGGGAAAGAAAAAATATAA
ATTAAAACATATAGTATGGGCAAGCAGGGAGCTAGAACGATTCGCAGTTAATCCTGGCCTGTTAGAAACA
TCAGAAGGCTGTAGACAAATACTGGGACAGCTACAACCATCCCTTCAGACAGGATCAGAAGAACTTAGAT
CATTATATAATACAGTAGCAACCCTCTATTGTGTGCATCAAAGGATAGAGATAAAAGACACCAAGGAAGC
TTTAGACAAGATAGAGGAAGAGCAAAACAAAAGTAAGACCACCGCACAGCAAGCGGCCGCTGATCTTCAG
ACCTGGAGGAGGAGATATGAGGGACAATTGGAGAAGTGAATTATATAAATATAAAGTAGTAAAAATTGAA
CCATTAGGAGTAGCACCCACCAAGGCAAAGAGAAGAGTGGTGCAGAGAGAAAAAAGAGCAGTGGGAATAG
GAGCTTTGTTCCTTGGGTTCTTGGGAGCAGCAGGAAGCACTATGGGCGCAGCGTCAATGACGCTGACGGT
ACAGGCCAGACAATTATTGTCTGGTATAGTGCAGCAGCAGAACAATTTGCTGAGGGCTATTGAGGCGCAA
CAGCATCTGTTGCAACTCACAGTCTGGGGCATCAAGCAGCTCCAGGCAAGAATCCTGGCTGTGGAAAGAT
ACCTAAAGGATCAACAGCTCCTGGGGATTTGGGGTTGCTCTGGAAAACTCATTTGCACCACTGCTGTGCC
TTGGAATGCTAGTTGGAGTAATAAATCTCTGGAACAGATTTGGAATCACACGACCTGGATGGAGTGGGAC
AGAGAAATTAACAATTACACAAGCTTAATACACTCCTTAATTGAAGAATCGCAAAACCAGCAAGAAAAGA
ATGAACAAGAATTATTGGAATTAGATAAATGGGCAAGTTTGTGGAATTGGTTTAACATAACAAATTGGCT
GTGGTATATAAAATTATTCATAATGATAGTAGGAGGCTTGGTAGGTTTAAGAATAGTTTTTGCTGTACTT
TCTATAGTGAATAGAGTTAGGCAGGGATATTCACCATTATCGTTTCAGACCCACCTCCCAACCCCGAGGG
GACCCGACAGGCCCGAAGGAATAGAAGAAGAAGGTGGAGAGAGAGACAGAGACAGATCCATTCGATTAGT
GAACGGATCGGCACTGCGTGCGCCAATTCTGCAGACAAATGGCAGTATTCATCCACAATTTTAAAAGAAA
AGGGGGGATTGGGGGGTACAGTGCAGGGGAAAGAATAGTAGACATAATAGCAACAGACATACAAACTAAA
GAATTACAAAAACAAATTACAAAAATTCAAAATTTTCGGGTTTATTACAGGGACAGCAGAGATCCAGTTT
GGTTAGATCTCGAGTTTACCACTCCCTATCAGTGATAGAGAAAAGTGAAAGTCGAGTTTACCACTCCCTA
TCAGTGATAGAGAAAAGTGAAAGTCGAGTTTACCACTCCCTATCAGTGATAGAGAAAAGTGAAAGTCGAG
TTTACCACTCCCTATCAGTGATAGAGAAAAGTGAAAGTCGAGTTTACCACTCCCTATCAGTGATAGAGAA
AAGTGAAAGTCGAGTTTACCACTCCCTATCAGTGATAGAGAAAAGTGAAAGTCGAGTTTACCACTCCCTA
TCAGTGATAGAGAAAAGTGAAAGTCGAGCTCGGTACCCGGGTCGAGGTAGGCGTGTACGGTGGGAGGCCT
ATATAAGCAGAGCTCGTTTAGTGAACCGTCAGATCGCCTGGAGACGCCATCCACGCTGTTTTGACCTCCA
TAGAAGACACCGGGACCGATCCAGCCTCCGCGGCCCCGAATTCACCGGTTCTAGAATGCCCTGTATTCAA
GCTCAATATGGAACACCAGCAACGAGCCCAGGACCGCGTGACCACCTGACCGGTGATCCCCTGGCCCTTG
AGTTCGGCAAGCCTACCATGGACCTGGCCAGCCCCGAGACAGCACCTGCCGCACCTGCTACACTGCCCAG
CTTCAGCACCTTCATGGACGGGTACACCGGAGAGTTTGACACCTTCCTCTACCAGCTGCCGGGGACGACC
CAGCCGTGCTCCTCAGCTTGTTCCTCTGCCTCCTCCACGTCTTCTTCCTCATCCTCGGCCACCTCCCCCG
CTTCGGCGTCCTTCAAGTTTGAGGACTTCCAGGTGTACGGCTGCTACCCGGGCACCCTGAGCGGCCCATT
AGATGAGACCCTATCCTCCAGCGGCTCTGAGTACTATGGCAGTCCCTGCTCAGCCCCCTCGCCATCTACA
CCCAACTTCCAGCCGTCCCAGCTTTCTCCCTGGGACGGCTCATTTGGCCACTTCTCCCCGAGCCAGACTT
ATGAAGGCCTCTGGGCATGGACAGAGCAGTTGCCTAAGGCTTCTTCAGGGCCTCCGCCACCTCCAACCTT
CTTCTCCTTCAGTCCTCCCACTGGCCCCAGCCCCAGCCTGGCCCAGAGTTCTCTGAAATTGTTCCCACCA
CCAGCCACCCACCAGCTTGGGGAGGGGGAGAGCTATTCCATGCCAGCAGCTTTCCCCGGCTTGGCACCCA
CCTCTCCGAACCGTGACACTTCCGGCATTCTGGACGCACCCGTGACCTCCACCAAGTCCCGGAGCGGGGC
TTCAGGTGGCAGCGAGGGCCGCTGTGCAGTCTGTGGTGACAATGCTTCGTGTCAGCACTATGGGGTCCGC
ACCTGTGAGGGCTGCAAGGGCTTCTTCAAGCGCACAGTACAGAAAAGCGCCAAGTACATCTGCCTGGCAA
ACAAGGATTGCCCTGTGGACAAGAGGCGGCGGAACCGCTGCCAGTTCTGCCGCTTCCAGAAGTGCCTGGC
TGTGGGCATGGTGAAGGAAGTTGTACGGACAGACAGCCTAAAAGGGCGGCGGGGCCGGCTACCTTCAAAA
CCCAAGCAGCCTCCAGATGCCTCCCCTACCAATCTTCTCACTTCCCTCATCCGGGCACACTTGGACTCCG
GGCCTAGCACTGCCAAATTGGACTATTCCAAGTTCCAGGAACTGGTGCTGCCCCGCTTCGGGAAGGAAGA
TGCCGGTGACGTGCAACAATTTTATGACTTGCTCTCTGGTTCCCTGGACGTTATCCGAAAGTGGGCAGAA
AAAATCCCTGGCTTCATTGAGCTTTGCCCAGGAGACCAAGACCTGTTGCTAGAGTCTGCCTTCCTGGAAC
TCTTCATCCTCCGCCTGGCATACCGATCTAAACCCGGTGAGGGGAAGCTCATCTTCTGCTCAGGCCTGGT
ACTACACCAGCTGCAGTGTGCCCGTGGCTTTGGTGATTGGATTGACAACATCCTGGCCTTCTCACGGTCC
CTGCACAGCTTGGGTGTTGATGTTCCCGCCTTTGCCTGCCTGTCCGCTCTGGTCCTCATCACTGATCGAC
ACGGGCTCCAGGACCCTCGTCGGGTGGAAGAGCTGCAGAATCGCATTGCTAGCTGTCTGAAGGAGCACAT
GGCTACCGTGGCAGGAGACCCACAGCCGGCCAGCTGCCTGTCACGTCTGCTGGGCAAACTGCCTGAGCTT
CGGACCCTGTGCACTCAAGGCCTGCAGCGCATCTTTTGCCTCAAGTTGGAGGACTTGGTACCCCCTCCAC
CTATTGTGGACAAGATCTTTATGGACACATTGTCTTTCTGATTCGAAGATATCAAGCTTATCGATAATCA
ACCTCTGGATTACAAAATTTGTGAAAGATTGACTGGTATTCTTAACTATGTTGCTCCTTTTACGCTATGT
GGATACGCTGCTTTAATGCCTTTGTATCATGCTATTGCTTCCCGTATGGCTTTCATTTTCTCCTCCTTGT
ATAAATCCTGGTTGCTGTCTCTTTATGAGGAGTTGTGGCCCGTTGTCAGGCAACGTGGCGTGGTGTGCAC
TGTGTTTGCTGACGCAACCCCCACTGGTTGGGGCATTGCCACCACCTGTCAGCTCCTTTCCGGGACTTTC
GCTTTCCCCCTCCCTATTGCCACGGCGGAACTCATCGCCGCCTGCCTTGCCCGCTGCTGGACAGGGGCTC
GGCTGTTGGGCACTGACAATTCCGTGGTGTTGTCGGGGAAATCATCGTCCTTTCCTTGGCTGCTCGCCTG
TGTTGCCACCTGGATTCTGCGCGGGACGTCCTTCTGCTACGTCCCTTCGGCCCTCAATCCAGCGGACCTT
CCTTCCCGCGGCCTGCTGCCGGCTCTGCGGCCTCTTCCGCGTCTTCGCCTTCGCCCTCAGACGAGTCGGA
TCTCCCTTTGGGCCGCCTCCCCGCATCGATACCGTCGACCTCGAGACCTAGAAAAACATGGAGCAATCAC
AAGTAGCAATACAGCAGCTACCAATGCTGATTGTGCCTGGCTAGAAGCACAAGAGGAGGAGGAGGTGGGT
TTTCCAGTCACACCTCAGGTACCTTTAAGACCAATGACTTACAAGGCAGCTGTAGATCTTAGCCACTTTT
TAAAAGAAAAGGGGGGACTGGAAGGGCTAATTCACTCCCAACGAAGACAAGATATCCTTGATCTGTGGAT
CTACCACACACAAGGCTACTTCCCTGATTGGCAGAACTACACACCAGGGCCAGGGATCAGATATCCACTG
ACCTTTGGATGGTGCTACAAGCTAGTACCAGTTGAGCAAGAGAAGGTAGAAGAAGCCAATGAAGGAGAGA
ACACCCGCTTGTTACACCCTGTGAGCCTGCATGGGATGGATGACCCGGAGAGAGAAGTATTAGAGTGGAG
GTTTGACAGCCGCCTAGCATTTCATCACATGGCCCGAGAGCTGCATCCGGACTGTACTGGGTCTCTCTGG
TTAGACCAGATCTGAGCCTGGGAGCTCTCTGGCTAACTAGGGAACCCACTGCTTAAGCCTCAATAAAGCT
TGCCTTGAGTGCTTCAAGTAGTGTGTGCCCGTCTGTTGTGTGACTCTGGTAACTAGAGATCCCTCAGACC
CTTTTAGTCAGTGTGGAAAATCTCTAGCAGGGCCCGTTTAAACCCGCTGATCAGCCTCGACTGTGCCTTC
TAGTTGCCAGCCATCTGTTGTTTGCCCCTCCCCCGTGCCTTCCTTGACCCTGGAAGGTGCCACTCCCACT
GTCCTTTCCTAATAAAATGAGGAAATTGCATCGCATTGTCTGAGTAGGTGTCATTCTATTCTGGGGGGTG
GGGTGGGGCAGGACAGCAAGGGGGAGGATTGGGAAGACAATAGCAGGCATGCTGGGGATGCGGTGGGCTC
TATGGCTTCTGAGGCGGAAAGAACCAGCTGGGGCTCTAGGGGGTATCCCC
[124 nt withheld, positions 6281-6404]
C
[91 nt withheld, positions 6406-6496]
A
[49 nt withheld, positions 6498-6546]
CCTTTGACGTTGGAGTCCACGTTCTTT
[37 nt withheld, positions 6574-6610]
ACCCTATCTCGGTCTATTCTTTTGATTTATAAGGGATTTTGCCGATTTCGGCCTATTGGTTAAAAAATGA
GCTGATTTAACAAAAATTTAACGCGAATTAATTCTGTGGAATGTGTGTCAGTTAGGGTGTGGAAAGTCCC
CAGGCTCCCCAGCAGGCAGAAGTATGCAAAGCATGCATCTCAATTAGTCAGCAACCAGGTGTGGAAAGTC
CCCAGGCTCCCCAGCAGGCAGAAGTATGCAAAGCATGCATCTCAATTAGTCAGCAACCATAGTCCCGCCC
CTAACTCCGCCCATCCCGCCCCTAACTCCGCCCAGTTCCGCCCATTCTCCGCCCCATGGCTGACTAATTT
TTTTTATTTATGCAGAGGCCGAGGCCGCCTCTGCCTCTGAGCTATTCCAGAAGTAGTGAGGAGGCTTTTT
TGGAGGCCTAGGCTTTTGCAAAAAGCTCCCGGGAGCTTGTATATCCATTTTCGGATCTGATCAGCACGTG
TTGACAATTAATCATCGGCATAGTATATCGGCATAGTATAATACGACAAGGTGAGGAACTAAACCATGGC
CAAGTTGACCAGTGCCGTTCCGGTGCTCACCGCGCGCGACGTCGCCGGAGCGGTCGAGTTCTGGACCGAC
CGGCTCGGGTTCTCCCGGGACTTCGTGGAGGACGACTTCGCCGGTGTGGTCCGGGACGACGTGACCCTGT
TCATCAGCGCGGTCCAGGACCAGGTGGTGCCGGACAACACCCTGGCCTGGGTGTGGGTGCGCGGCCTGGA
CGAGCTGTACGCCGAGTGGTCGGAGGTCGTGTCCACGAACTTCCGGGACGCCTCCGGGCCGGCCATGACC
GAGATCGGCGAGCAGCCGTGGGGGCGGGAGTTCGCCCTGCGCGACCCGGCCGGCAACTGCGTGCACTTCG
TGGCCGAGGAGCAGGACTGACACGTGCTACGAGATTTCGATTCCACCGCCGCCTTCTATGAAAGGTTGGG
CTTCGGAATCGTTTTCCGGGACGCCGGCTGGATGATCCTCCAGCGCGGGGATCTCATGCTGGAGTTCTTC
GCCCACCCCAACTTGTTTATTGCAGCTTATAATGGTTACAAATAAAGCAATAGCATCACAAATTTCACAA
ATAAAGCATTTTTTTCACTGCATTCTAGTTGTGGTTTGTCCAAACTCATCAATGTATCTTATCATGTCTG
TATACCGTCGACCTCTAGCTAGAGCTTGGCGTAATCATGGTCATAGCTGTTTCCTGTGTGAAATTGTTAT
CCGCTCACAATTCCACACAACATACGAGCCGGAAGCATAAAGTGTAAAGCCTGGGGTGCCTAATGAGTGA
GCTAACTCACATTAATTGCGTTGCGCTCACTGCCCGCTTTCCAGTCGGGAAACCTGTCGTGCCAGCTGCA
TTAATGAATCGGCCAACGCGCGGGGAGAGGCGGTTTGCGTATTGGGCGCTCTTCCGCTTCCTCGCTCACT
GACTCGCTGCGCTCGGTCGTTCGGCTGCGGCGAGCGGTATCAGCTCACTCAAAGGCGGTAATACGGTTAT
CCACAGAATCAGGGGATAACGCAGGAAAGAACATGTGAGCAAAAGGCCAGCAAAAGGCCAGGAACCGTAA
AAAGGCCGCGTTGCTGGCGTTTTTCCATAGGCTCCGCCCCCCTGACGAGCATCACAAAAATCGACGCTCA
AGTCAGAGGTGGCGAAACCCGACAGGACTATAAAGATACCAGGCGTTTCCCCCTGGAAGCTCCCTCGTGC
GCTCTCCTGTTCCGACCCTGCCGCTTACCGGATACCTGTCCGCCTTTCTCCCTTCGGGAAGCGTGGCGCT
TTCTCATAGCTCACGCTGTAGGTATCTCAGTTCGGTGTAGGTCGTTCGCTCCAAGCTGGGCTGTGTGCAC
GAACCCCCCGTTCAGCCCGACCGCTGCGCCTTATCCGGTAACTATCGTCTTGAGTCCAACCCGGTAAGAC
ACGACTTATCGCCACTGGCAGCAGCCACTGGTAACAGGATTAGCAGAGCGAGGTATGTAGGCGGTGCTAC
AGAGTTCTTGAAGTGGTGGCCTAACTACGGCTACACTAGAAGAACAGTATTTGGTATCTGCGCTCTGCTG
AAGCCAGTTACCTTCGGAAAAAGAGTTGGTAGCTCTTGATCCGGCAAACAAACCACCGCTGGTAGCGGTG
GTTTTTTTGTTTGCAAGCAGCAGATTACGCGCAGAAAAAAAGGATCTCAAGAAGATCCTTTGATCTTTTC
TACGGGGTCTGACGCTCAGTGGAACGAAAACTCACGTTAAGGGATTTTGGTCATGAGATTATCAAAAAGG
ATCTTCACCTAGATCCTTTTAAATTAAAAATGAAGTTTTAAATCAATCTAAAGTATATATGAGTAAACTT
GGTCTGACAGTTACCAATGCTTAATCAGTGAGGCACCTATCTCAGCGATCTGTCTATTTCGTTCATCCAT
AGTTGCCTGACTCCCCGTCGTGTAGATAACTACGATACGGGAGGGCTTACCATCTGGCCCCAGTGCTGCA
ATGATACCGCGAGACCCACGCTCACCGGCTCCAGATTTATCAGCAATAAACCAGCCAGCCGGAAGGGCCG
AGCGCAGAAGTGGTCCTGCAACTTTATCCGCCTCCATCCAGTCTATTAATTGTTGCCGGGAAGCTAGAGT
AAGTAGTTCGCCAGTTAATAGTTTGCGCAACGTTGTTGCCATTGCTACAGGCATCGTGGTGTCACGCTCG
TCGTTTGGTATGGCTTCATTCAGCTCCGGTTCCCAACGATCAAGGCGAGTTACATGATCCCCCATGTTGT
GCAAAAAAGCGGTTAGCTCCTTCGGTCCTCCGATCGTTGTCAGAAGTAAGTTGGCCGCAGTGTTATCACT
CATGGTTATGGCAGCACTGCATAATTCTCTTACTGTCATGCCATCCGTAAGATGCTTTTCTGTGACTGGT
GAGTACTCAACCAAGTCATTCTGAGAATAGTGTATGCGGCGACCGAGTTGCTCTTGCCCGGCGTCAATAC
GGGATAATACCGCGCCACATAGCAGAACTTTAAAAGTGCTCATCATTGGAAAACGTTCTTCGGGGCGAAA
ACTCTCAAGGATCTTACCGCTGTTGAGATCCAGTTCGATGTAACCCACTCGTGCACCCAACTGATCTTCA
GCATCTTTTACTTTCACCAGCGTTTCTGGGTGAGCAAAAACAGGAAGGCAAAATGCCGCAAAAAAGGGAA
TAAGGGCGACACGGAAATGTTGAATACTCATACTCTTCCTTTTTCAATATTATTGAAGCATTTATCAGGG
TTATTGTCTCATGAGCGGATACATATTTGAATGTATTTAGAAAAATAAACAAATAGGGGTTCCGCGCACA
TTTCCCCGAAAAGTGCCACCTGACGTCGACGGATCGGGAGATCTCCCGATCCCCTATGGTGCACTCTCAG
TACAATCTGCTCTGATGCCGCATAGTTAAGCCAGTATCTGCTCCCTGCTTGTGTGTTGGAGGTCGCTGAG
TAGTGCGCGAGCAAAATTTAAGCTACAACAAGGCAAGGCTTGACCGACAATTGCATGAAGAATCTGCTTA
GGGTTAGGCGTTTTGCGCTGCTTCG
